Addgene plasmid #76893: PIKFYVE gRNA (BRDN0001148312)
Purpose: 3rd generation lentiviral gRNA plasmid targeting human PIKFYVE
Depositing lab: John Doench & David Root. Depositing organization: Broad Institute. Publication: Optimized sgRNA design to maximize activity and minimize off-target effects of CRISPR-Cas9. Doench JG, Fusi N, Sullender M, Hegde M, Vaimberg EW, Donovan KF, Smith I, Tothova Z, Wilen C, Orchard R, Virgin HW, Listgarten J, Root DE. Nat Biotechnol. 2016 Jan 18. doi: 10.1038/nbt.3437. PubMed 26780180.
Backbone
  Vector backbone: lentiGuide-Puro
  Backbone manufacturer: Zhang Lab (Addgene plasmid # 52963)
  Vector type: Mammalian Expression, Lentiviral, CRISPR
  Selectable markers: Puromycin
Growth in bacteria
  Bacterial resistance: Ampicillin, 100 μg/mL
  Growth temperature: 37°C
  Growth strain: DH5alpha
  Copy number: High Copy
Gene/Insert
  Gene/Insert name: PIKFYVE (alt names: PIKFYVE; NM_015040.3)
  gRNA/shRNA sequence: CCGAATATGATGTACCATGG
  Species: H. sapiens (human)
  Entrez Gene: PIKFYVE (a.k.a. CFD, FAB1, HEL37, PIP5K, PIP5K3, ZFYVE29)
  Promoter: hU6
  Cloning method: Unknown
  Sequencing primers: 5′ U6-F; 3′ pS2-R
Terms and licenses: Academic/Nonprofit Terms; Industry Terms: Not Available to Industry
Depositor comments: The gRNA was designed to target the following Genbank reference sequence(s): NM_015040.3. Note that this plasmid does NOT contain Cas9. It should be used in conjunction with lentiCas9-Blast (Addgene #52962) or otherwise with cell lines already expressing Cas9. Browse the full kinome gRNA library at http://www.addgene.org/pooled-library/broadgpp-human-kinome/ or visit http://www.broadinstitute.org/rnai/public/ for detailed protocols and information.
How to cite: PIKFYVE gRNA (BRDN0001148312) was a gift from John Doench & David Root (Addgene plasmid # 76893 ; http://n2t.net/addgene:76893 ; RRID:Addgene_76893)
