[The description below was written by a language model from this plasmid's Addgene catalogue record and pLannotate feature annotations shown in this document.]
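Description:
PIKFYVE gRNA (BRDN0001148312) is a third-generation lentiviral CRISPR guide plasmid built on the lentiGuide-Puro backbone and designed to deliver a single guide RNA against human PIKFYVE (reference transcript NM_015040.3) into mammalian cells. The assembled sequence is about 8.3 kb. In E. coli it is maintained at high copy through a ColE1/pUC-type origin and selected with ampicillin via the β-lactamase gene. An f1 origin, residual lac regulatory and lacZα fragments, and T7 and T3 promoters are carried over from the parental cloning vector, along with an SV40 origin and poly(A) signal outside the viral cassette.

The transfer cassette begins with an RSV promoter fused to a truncated HIV-1 5' LTR, which drives Tat-independent transcription of the viral genome in packaging cells. It is followed by the Ψ packaging signal with a partial gag sequence, the Rev response element for Rev-dependent nuclear export, and a cPPT/CTS element that aids nuclear import of the reverse-transcribed genome. The self-inactivating ΔU3 3' LTR closes the cassette and disables LTR promoter activity after integration.

Within this frame, a human U6 RNA polymerase III promoter expresses the PIKFYVE-targeting spacer joined to the Streptococcus pyogenes Cas9 guide scaffold. An EF-1α core promoter with its intron A separately drives puromycin N-acetyltransferase, with a WPRE enhancing transcript expression, so that transduced cells can be selected with puromycin.

The plasmid does not encode Cas9, so it must be paired with a separate Cas9 vector such as lentiCas9-Blast or used in cells that already express Cas9. It belongs to a human kinome gRNA collection based on optimised sgRNA design rules and is suited to PIKFYVE knockout studies.
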