Features (pLannotate 1.2.2; 29 found; start..end, strand, type, name):
     14..80      +  CDS            small t antigen (fragment): SV40 (simian virus 40) small t antigen
    106..317     +  promoter       EF-1α core promoter: core promoter for human elongation factor EF-1α
    318..1256    +  intron         EF-1α intron A: intron upstream of the start codon of human EF-1α
   1278..1877    +  CDS            PuroR (fragment): puromycin N-acetyltransferase; pac from Streptomyces; confers resistance to puromycin
   1893..2481    +  misc_feature   WPRE: woodchuck hepatitis virus posttranscriptional regulatory element
   2532..2551    +  misc_feature   cPPT/CTS (fragment): central polypurine tract and central termination sequence of HIV-1
   2553..2786    +  LTR            3' LTR (ΔU3): self-inactivating 3' long terminal repeat (LTR) from HIV-1
   2864..2985    +  polyA_signal   SV40 poly(A) signal: SV40 polyadenylation signal
   3025..3160    +  rep_origin     SV40 ori: SV40 origin of replication
   3181..3199    -  promoter       T7 promoter: promoter for bacteriophage T7 RNA polymerase
   3207..3362    +  CDS            lacZα (fragment): LacZα fragment of β-galactosidase; lacZ fragment
   3367..3795    +  rep_origin     f1 ori (sequence partly withheld): f1 bacteriophage origin of replication; arrow indicates direction of (+) strand synthesis
   3848..3952    +  promoter       AmpR promoter: bla
   3953..4813    +  CDS            AmpR: β-lactamase; bla; confers resistance to ampicillin, carbenicillin, and related antibiotics
   4984..5572    +  rep_origin     ori: high-copy-number ColE1/pMB1/pBR322/pUC origin of replication
   5755..5847    +  CDS            lacI (fragment): lac repressor; lacI; The lac repressor binds to the lac operator to inhibit transcription in E. coli. This inhibition can be relieved by adding lactose or isopropyl-β-D-thiogalactopyranoside (IPTG).
   5860..5881    +  protein_bind   CAP binding site: CAP binding activates transcription in the presence of cAMP. E. coli catabolite activator protein
   5896..5926    +  promoter       lac promoter: promoter for the E. coli lac operon
   5934..5950    +  protein_bind   lac operator: The lac repressor binds to the lac operator to inhibit transcription in E. coli. This inhibition can be relieved by adding lactose or isopropyl-β-D-thiogalactopyranoside (IPTG). lac repressor encoded by lacI
   5995..6013    +  promoter       T3 promoter: promoter for bacteriophage T3 RNA polymerase
   6041..6267    +  promoter       RSV promoter: Rous sarcoma virus enhancer/promoter
   6268..6448    +  LTR            5' LTR (truncated): truncated 5' long terminal repeat (LTR) from HIV-1
   6495..6620    +  misc_feature   HIV-1 Ψ: packaging signal of human immunodeficiency virus type 1
   6604..6967    +  CDS            HIV-1 gag (fragment): gag protein from human immunodeficiency virus 1; gag
   7113..7346    +  misc_feature   RRE: The Rev response element (RRE) of HIV-1 allows for Rev-dependent mRNA export from the nucleus to the cytoplasm.
   7723..7749    +  CDS            Rev (fragment): human immunodeficiency virus 1 (HIV-1) Rev protein; rev; enhances nuclear export of unspliced and incompletely spliced viral mRNAs
   7753..7993    +  promoter       U6 promoter: RNA polymerase III promoter for human U6 snRNA
   8023..8098    +  misc_RNA       gRNA scaffold: guide RNA scaffold for the Streptococcus pyogenes CRISPR/Cas9 system
   8154..8271    +  misc_feature   cPPT/CTS: central polypurine tract and central termination sequence of HIV-1
>Addgene plasmid #76893 | PIKFYVE gRNA (BRDN0001148312) | addgene full sequence | sequence record 186714 | Addgene Assembled Sequence
CCCGGGTGCAAAGATGGATAAAGTTTTAAACAGAGAGGAATCTTTGCAGCTAATGGACCTTCTAGGTCTT
GAAAGGAGTGGGAATTGGCTCCGGTGCCCGTCAGTGGGCAGAGCGCACATCGCCCACAGTCCCCGAGAAG
TTGGGGGGAGGGGTCGGCAATTGATCCGGTGCCTAGAGAAGGTGGCGCGGGGTAAACTGGGAAAGTGATG
TCGTGTACTGGCTCCGCCTTTTTCCCGAGGGTGGGGGAGAACCGTATATAAGTGCAGTAGTCGCCGTGAA
CGTTCTTTTTCGCAACGGGTTTGCCGCCAGAACACAGGTAAGTGCCGTGTGTGGTTCCCGCGGGCCTGGC
CTCTTTACGGGTTATGGCCCTTGCGTGCCTTGAATTACTTCCACCTGGCTGCAGTACGTGATTCTTGATC
CCGAGCTTCGGGTTGGAAGTGGGTGGGAGAGTTCGAGGCCTTGCGCTTAAGGAGCCCCTTCGCCTCGTGC
TTGAGTTGAGGCCTGGCCTGGGCGCTGGGGCCGCCGCGTGCGAATCTGGTGGCACCTTCGCGCCTGTCTC
GCTGCTTTCGATAAGTCTCTAGCCATTTAAAATTTTTGATGACCTGCTGCGACGCTTTTTTTCTGGCAAG
ATAGTCTTGTAAATGCGGGCCAAGATCTGCACACTGGTATTTCGGTTTTTGGGGCCGCGGGCGGCGACGG
GGCCCGTGCGTCCCAGCGCACATGTTCGGCGAGGCGGGGCCTGCGAGCGCGGCCACCGAGAATCGGACGG
GGGTAGTCTCAAGCTGGCCGGCCTGCTCTGGTGCCTGGCCTCGCGCCGCCGTGTATCGCCCCGCCCTGGG
CGGCAAGGCTGGCCCGGTCGGCACCAGTTGCGTGAGCGGAAAGATGGCCGCTTCCCGGCCCTGCTGCAGG
GAGCTCAAAATGGAGGACGCGGCGCTCGGGAGAGCGGGCGGGTGAGTCACCCACACAAAGGAAAAGGGCC
TTTCCGTCCTCAGCCGTCGCTTCATGTGACTCCACGGAGTACCGGGCGCCGTCCAGGCACCTCGATTAGT
TCTCGAGCTTTTGGAGTACGTCGTCTTTAGGTTGGGGGGAGGGGTTTTATGCGATGGAGTTTCCCCACAC
TGAGTGGGTGGAGACTGAAGTTAGGCCAGCTTGGCACTTGATGTAATTCTCCTTGGAATTTGCCCTTTTT
GAGTTTGGATCTTGGTTCATTCTCAAGCCTCAGACAGTGGTTCAAAGTTTTTTTCTTCCATTTCAGGTGT
CGTGACGTACGGCCACCATGACCGAGTACAAGCCCACGGTGCGCCTCGCCACCCGCGACGACGTCCCCAG
GGCCGTACGCACCCTCGCCGCCGCGTTCGCCGACTACCCCGCCACGCGCCACACCGTCGATCCGGACCGC
CACATCGAGCGGGTCACCGAGCTGCAAGAACTCTTCCTCACGCGCGTCGGGCTCGACATCGGCAAGGTGT
GGGTCGCGGACGACGGCGCCGCCGTGGCGGTCTGGACCACGCCGGAGAGCGTCGAAGCGGGGGCGGTGTT
CGCCGAGATCGGCCCGCGCATGGCCGAGTTGAGCGGTTCCCGGCTGGCCGCGCAGCAACAGATGGAAGGC
CTCCTGGCGCCGCACCGGCCCAAGGAGCCCGCGTGGTTCCTGGCCACCGTCGGAGTCTCGCCCGACCACC
AGGGCAAGGGTCTGGGCAGCGCCGTCGTGCTCCCCGGAGTGGAGGCGGCCGAGCGCGCCGGGGTGCCCGC
CTTCCTGGAGACCTCCGCGCCCCGCAACCTCCCCTTCTACGAGCGGCTCGGCTTCACCGTCACCGCCGAC
GTCGAGGTGCCCGAAGGACCGCGCACCTGGTGCATGACCCGCAAGCCCGGTGCCTGAACGCGTTAAGTCG
ACAATCAACCTCTGGATTACAAAATTTGTGAAAGATTGACTGGTATTCTTAACTATGTTGCTCCTTTTAC
GCTATGTGGATACGCTGCTTTAATGCCTTTGTATCATGCTATTGCTTCCCGTATGGCTTTCATTTTCTCC
TCCTTGTATAAATCCTGGTTGCTGTCTCTTTATGAGGAGTTGTGGCCCGTTGTCAGGCAACGTGGCGTGG
TGTGCACTGTGTTTGCTGACGCAACCCCCACTGGTTGGGGCATTGCCACCACCTGTCAGCTCCTTTCCGG
GACTTTCGCTTTCCCCCTCCCTATTGCCACGGCGGAACTCATCGCCGCCTGCCTTGCCCGCTGCTGGACA
GGGGCTCGGCTGTTGGGCACTGACAATTCCGTGGTGTTGTCGGGGAAATCATCGTCCTTTCCTTGGCTGC
TCGCCTGTGTTGCCACCTGGATTCTGCGCGGGACGTCCTTCTGCTACGTCCCTTCGGCCCTCAATCCAGC
GGACCTTCCTTCCCGCGGCCTGCTGCCGGCTCTGCGGCCTCTTCCGCGTCTTCGCCTTCGCCCTCAGACG
AGTCGGATCTCCCTTTGGGCCGCCTCCCCGCGTCGACTTTAAGACCAATGACTTACAAGGCAGCTGTAGA
TCTTAGCCACTTTTTAAAAGAAAAGGGGGGACTGGAAGGGCTAATTCACTCCCAACGAAGACAAGATCTG
CTTTTTGCTTGTACTGGGTCTCTCTGGTTAGACCAGATCTGAGCCTGGGAGCTCTCTGGCTAACTAGGGA
ACCCACTGCTTAAGCCTCAATAAAGCTTGCCTTGAGTGCTTCAAGTAGTGTGTGCCCGTCTGTTGTGTGA
CTCTGGTAACTAGAGATCCCTCAGACCCTTTTAGTCAGTGTGGAAAATCTCTAGCAGTACGTATAGTAGT
TCATGTCATCTTATTATTCAGTATTTATAACTTGCAAAGAAATGAATATCAGAGAGTGAGAGGAACTTGT
TTATTGCAGCTTATAATGGTTACAAATAAAGCAATAGCATCACAAATTTCACAAATAAAGCATTTTTTTC
ACTGCATTCTAGTTGTGGTTTGTCCAAACTCATCAATGTATCTTATCATGTCTGGCTCTAGCTATCCCGC
CCCTAACTCCGCCCATCCCGCCCCTAACTCCGCCCAGTTCCGCCCATTCTCCGCCCCATGGCTGACTAAT
TTTTTTTATTTATGCAGAGGCCGAGGCCGCCTCGGCCTCTGAGCTATTCCAGAAGTAGTGAGGAGGCTTT
TTTGGAGGCCTAGGGACGTACCCAATTCGCCCTATAGTGAGTCGTATTACGCGCGCTCACTGGCCGTCGT
TTTACAACGTCGTGACTGGGAAAACCCTGGCGTTACCCAACTTAATCGCCTTGCAGCACATCCCCCTTTC
GCCAGCTGGCGTAATAGCGAAGAGGCCCGCACCGATCGCCCTTCCCAACAGTTGCGCAGCCTGAATGGCG
AATGGG
[124 nt withheld, positions 3367-3490]
C
[91 nt withheld, positions 3492-3582]
A
[49 nt withheld, positions 3584-3632]
CCTTTGACGTTGGAGTCCACGTTCTTT
[37 nt withheld, positions 3660-3696]
ACCCTATCTCGGTCTATTCTTTTGATTTATAAGGGATTTTGCCGATTTCGGCCTATTGGTTAAAAAATGA
GCTGATTTAACAAAAATTTAACGCGAATTTTAACAAAATATTAACGCTTACAATTTAGGTGGCACTTTTC
GGGGAAATGTGCGCGGAACCCCTATTTGTTTATTTTTCTAAATACATTCAAATATGTATCCGCTCATGAG
ACAATAACCCTGATAAATGCTTCAATAATATTGAAAAAGGAAGAGTATGAGTATTCAACATTTCCGTGTC
GCCCTTATTCCCTTTTTTGCGGCATTTTGCCTTCCTGTTTTTGCTCACCCAGAAACGCTGGTGAAAGTAA
AAGATGCTGAAGATCAGTTGGGTGCACGAGTGGGTTACATCGAACTGGATCTCAACAGCGGTAAGATCCT
TGAGAGTTTTCGCCCCGAAGAACGTTTTCCAATGATGAGCACTTTTAAAGTTCTGCTATGTGGCGCGGTA
TTATCCCGTATTGACGCCGGGCAAGAGCAACTCGGTCGCCGCATACACTATTCTCAGAATGACTTGGTTG
AGTACTCACCAGTCACAGAAAAGCATCTTACGGATGGCATGACAGTAAGAGAATTATGCAGTGCTGCCAT
AACCATGAGTGATAACACTGCGGCCAACTTACTTCTGACAACGATCGGAGGACCGAAGGAGCTAACCGCT
TTTTTGCACAACATGGGGGATCATGTAACTCGCCTTGATCGTTGGGAACCGGAGCTGAATGAAGCCATAC
CAAACGACGAGCGTGACACCACGATGCCTGTAGCAATGGCAACAACGTTGCGCAAACTATTAACTGGCGA
ACTACTTACTCTAGCTTCCCGGCAACAATTAATAGACTGGATGGAGGCGGATAAAGTTGCAGGACCACTT
CTGCGCTCGGCCCTTCCGGCTGGCTGGTTTATTGCTGATAAATCTGGAGCCGGTGAGCGTGGGTCTCGCG
GTATCATTGCAGCACTGGGGCCAGATGGTAAGCCCTCCCGTATCGTAGTTATCTACACGACGGGGAGTCA
GGCAACTATGGATGAACGAAATAGACAGATCGCTGAGATAGGTGCCTCACTGATTAAGCATTGGTAACTG
TCAGACCAAGTTTACTCATATATACTTTAGATTGATTTAAAACTTCATTTTTAATTTAAAAGGATCTAGG
TGAAGATCCTTTTTGATAATCTCATGACCAAAATCCCTTAACGTGAGTTTTCGTTCCACTGAGCGTCAGA
CCCCGTAGAAAAGATCAAAGGATCTTCTTGAGATCCTTTTTTTCTGCGCGTAATCTGCTGCTTGCAAACA
AAAAAACCACCGCTACCAGCGGTGGTTTGTTTGCCGGATCAAGAGCTACCAACTCTTTTTCCGAAGGTAA
CTGGCTTCAGCAGAGCGCAGATACCAAATACTGTTCTTCTAGTGTAGCCGTAGTTAGGCCACCACTTCAA
GAACTCTGTAGCACCGCCTACATACCTCGCTCTGCTAATCCTGTTACCAGTGGCTGCTGCCAGTGGCGAT
AAGTCGTGTCTTACCGGGTTGGACTCAAGACGATAGTTACCGGATAAGGCGCAGCGGTCGGGCTGAACGG
GGGGTTCGTGCACACAGCCCAGCTTGGAGCGAACGACCTACACCGAACTGAGATACCTACAGCGTGAGCT
ATGAGAAAGCGCCACGCTTCCCGAAGGGAGAAAGGCGGACAGGTATCCGGTAAGCGGCAGGGTCGGAACA
GGAGAGCGCACGAGGGAGCTTCCAGGGGGAAACGCCTGGTATCTTTATAGTCCTGTCGGGTTTCGCCACC
TCTGACTTGAGCGTCGATTTTTGTGATGCTCGTCAGGGGGGCGGAGCCTATGGAAAAACGCCAGCAACGC
GGCCTTTTTACGGTTCCTGGCCTTTTGCTGGCCTTTTGCTCACATGTTCTTTCCTGCGTTATCCCCTGAT
TCTGTGGATAACCGTATTACCGCCTTTGAGTGAGCTGATACCGCTCGCCGCAGCCGAACGACCGAGCGCA
GCGAGTCAGTGAGCGAGGAAGCGGAAGAGCGCCCAATACGCAAACCGCCTCTCCCCGCGCGTTGGCCGAT
TCATTAATGCAGCTGGCACGACAGGTTTCCCGACTGGAAAGCGGGCAGTGAGCGCAACGCAATTAATGTG
AGTTAGCTCACTCATTAGGCACCCCAGGCTTTACACTTTATGCTTCCGGCTCGTATGTTGTGTGGAATTG
TGAGCGGATAACAATTTCACACAGGAAACAGCTATGACCATGATTACGCCAAGCGCGCAATTAACCCTCA
CTAAAGGGAACAAAAGCTGGAGCTGCAAGCTTAATGTAGTCTTATGCAATACTCTTGTAGTCTTGCAACA
TGGTAACGATGAGTTAGCAACATGCCTTACAAGGAGAGAAAAAGCACCGTGCATGCCGATTGGTGGAAGT
AAGGTGGTACGATCGTGCCTTATTAGGAAGGCAACAGACGGGTCTGACATGGATTGGACGAACCACTGAA
TTGCCGCATTGCAGAGATATTGTATTTAAGTGCCTAGCTCGATACATAAACGGGTCTCTCTGGTTAGACC
AGATCTGAGCCTGGGAGCTCTCTGGCTAACTAGGGAACCCACTGCTTAAGCCTCAATAAAGCTTGCCTTG
AGTGCTTCAAGTAGTGTGTGCCCGTCTGTTGTGTGACTCTGGTAACTAGAGATCCCTCAGACCCTTTTAG
TCAGTGTGGAAAATCTCTAGCAGTGGCGCCCGAACAGGGACTTGAAAGCGAAAGGGAAACCAGAGGAGCT
CTCTCGACGCAGGACTCGGCTTGCTGAAGCGCGCACGGCAAGAGGCGAGGGGCGGCGACTGGTGAGTACG
CCAAAAATTTTGACTAGCGGAGGCTAGAAGGAGAGAGATGGGTGCGAGAGCGTCAGTATTAAGCGGGGGA
GAATTAGATCGCGATGGGAAAAAATTCGGTTAAGGCCAGGGGGAAAGAAAAAATATAAATTAAAACATAT
AGTATGGGCAAGCAGGGAGCTAGAACGATTCGCAGTTAATCCTGGCCTGTTAGAAACATCAGAAGGCTGT
AGACAAATACTGGGACAGCTACAACCATCCCTTCAGACAGGATCAGAAGAACTTAGATCATTATATAATA
CAGTAGCAACCCTCTATTGTGTGCATCAAAGGATAGAGATAAAAGACACCAAGGAAGCTTTAGACAAGAT
AGAGGAAGAGCAAAACAAAAGTAAGACCACCGCACAGCAAGCGGCCGCTGATCTTCAGACCTGGAGGAGG
AGATATGAGGGACAATTGGAGAAGTGAATTATATAAATATAAAGTAGTAAAAATTGAACCATTAGGAGTA
GCACCCACCAAGGCAAAGAGAAGAGTGGTGCAGAGAGAAAAAAGAGCAGTGGGAATAGGAGCTTTGTTCC
TTGGGTTCTTGGGAGCAGCAGGAAGCACTATGGGCGCAGCGTCAATGACGCTGACGGTACAGGCCAGACA
ATTATTGTCTGGTATAGTGCAGCAGCAGAACAATTTGCTGAGGGCTATTGAGGCGCAACAGCATCTGTTG
CAACTCACAGTCTGGGGCATCAAGCAGCTCCAGGCAAGAATCCTGGCTGTGGAAAGATACCTAAAGGATC
AACAGCTCCTGGGGATTTGGGGTTGCTCTGGAAAACTCATTTGCACCACTGCTGTGCCTTGGAATGCTAG
TTGGAGTAATAAATCTCTGGAACAGATTTGGAATCACACGACCTGGATGGAGTGGGACAGAGAAATTAAC
AATTACACAAGCTTAATACACTCCTTAATTGAAGAATCGCAAAACCAGCAAGAAAAGAATGAACAAGAAT
TATTGGAATTAGATAAATGGGCAAGTTTGTGGAATTGGTTTAACATAACAAATTGGCTGTGGTATATAAA
ATTATTCATAATGATAGTAGGAGGCTTGGTAGGTTTAAGAATAGTTTTTGCTGTACTTTCTATAGTGAAT
AGAGTTAGGCAGGGATATTCACCATTATCGTTTCAGACCCACCTCCCAACCCCGAGGGGACCCAGAGAGG
GCCTATTTCCCATGATTCCTTCATATTTGCATATACGATACAAGGCTGTTAGAGAGATAATTAGAATTAA
TTTGACTGTAAACACAAAGATATTAGTACAAAATACGTGACGTAGAAAGTAATAATTTCTTGGGTAGTTT
GCAGTTTTAAAATTATGTTTTAAAATGGACTATCATATGCTTACCGTAACTTGAAAGTATTTCGATTTCT
TGGCTTTATATATCTTGTGGAAAGGACGAAACACCGCCGAATATGATGTACCATGGGTTTTAGAGCTAGA
AATAGCAAGTTAAAATAAGGCTAGTCCGTTATCAACTTGAAAAAGTGGCACCGAGTCGGTGCTTTTTTAA
GCTTGGCGTAACTAGATCTTGAGACAAATGGCAGTATTCATCCACAATTTTAAAAGAAAAGGGGGGATTG
GGGGGTACAGTGCAGGGGAAAGAATAGTAGACATAATAGCAACAGACATACAAACTAAAGAATTACAAAA
ACAAATTACAAAAATTCAAAATTTTCGGGTTTATTACAGGGACAGCAGAGATCCACTTTGGCGCCGGCTC
GAGGGGG
