>Addgene plasmid #76893 | PIKFYVE gRNA (BRDN0001148312) | depositor partial sequence | sequence record 144353 | Target Sequence
CCGAATATGATGTACCATGG
