>Addgene plasmid #76893 | PIKFYVE gRNA (BRDN0001148312) | addgene partial sequence | sequence record 186713 | hU6-F
CGTAGAAAGTAATAATTTCTTGGGTAGTTTGCAGTTTTAAAATTATGTTTTAAAATGGACTATCATATGC
TTACCGTAACTTGAAAGTATTTCGATTTCTTGGCTTTATATATCTTGTGGAAAGGACGAAACACCGCCGA
ATATGATGTACCATGGGTTTTAGAGCTAGAAATAGCAAGTTAAAATAAGGCTAGTCCGTTATCAACTTGA
AAAAGTGGCACCGAGTCGGTGCTTTTTTAAGCTTGGCGTAACTAGATCTTGAGACAAATGGCAGTATTCA
TCCACAATTTTAAAAGAAAAGGGGGGATTGGGGGGTACAGTGCAGGGGAAAGAATAGTAGACATAATAGC
AACAGACATACAAACTAAAGAATTACAAAAACAAATTACAAAAATTCAAAATTTTCGGGTTTATTACAGG
GACAGCAGAGATCCACTTTGGCGCCGGCTCGAGGGGGCCCGGGTGCAAAGATGGATAAAGTTTTAAACAG
AGAGGAATCTTTGCAGCTAATGGACCTTCTAGGTCTTGAAAGGAGTGGGAATTGGCTCCGGTGCCCGTCA
GTGGGCAGAG
